Addgene plasmid #48084: pCMX-Gal4-hMeCP2-G273X
Purpose: Mammalian expression of Gal4 tagged MeCP2-G273X
Depositing lab: Huda Zoghbi. Depositing organization: Baylor College of Medicine. Publication: An AT-hook domain in MeCP2 determines the clinical course of Rett syndrome and related disorders. Baker SA, Chen L, Wilkins AD, Yu P, Lichtarge O, Zoghbi HY. Cell. 2013 Feb 28;152(5):984-96. doi: 10.1016/j.cell.2013.01.038. PubMed 23452848.
Backbone
  Vector backbone: pCMX-Gal4
  Backbone size w/o insert (bp): 4500
  Vector type: Mammalian Expression
Growth in bacteria
  Bacterial resistance: Ampicillin, 100 μg/mL
  Growth temperature: 37°C
  Growth strain: DH5alpha
  Copy number: High Copy
Gene/Insert
  Gene/Insert name: Methyl-CpG Binding Protein 2 (Rett Syndrome) (alt name: MeCP2)
  Species: H. sapiens (human)
  Mutation: expresses AT-Hook G273X
  Entrez Gene: MECP2 (a.k.a. AUTSX3, MRX16, MRX79, MRXS13, MRXSL, PPMX, RS, RTS, RTT)
  Tag / fusion protein: Gal4 (N terminal on backbone)
  Cloning method: Unknown
  Sequencing primers: 5′ Gal4 N-term
Terms and licenses: Academic/Nonprofit Terms; Industry Terms: Not Available to Industry
How to cite: pCMX-Gal4-hMeCP2-G273X was a gift from Huda Zoghbi (Addgene plasmid # 48084 ; http://n2t.net/addgene:48084 ; RRID:Addgene_48084)
