[The description below was written by a language model from this plasmid's Addgene catalogue record.]
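Description:
pCMX-Gal4-hMeCP2-G273X is a mammalian expression plasmid built on the pCMX-Gal4 backbone (about 4.5 kb without insert). It is maintained as a high-copy plasmid in E. coli under ampicillin selection. The record lists no mammalian selection marker, and no feature table is available. The promoter and replication origin are therefore not explicitly stated, although the pCMX name suggests a CMV-type promoter driving expression.

The insert is human MECP2, which encodes methyl-CpG binding protein 2, the gene mutated in Rett syndrome. It carries the G273X mutation, a nonsense change that truncates the protein at residue 273. The record notes that this form "expresses AT-Hook", which suggests that the truncated protein keeps an AT-hook domain. The coding sequence is fused in frame to an N-terminal Gal4 tag supplied by the backbone. Gal4 fusions of this kind normally use the yeast Gal4 DNA-binding domain to tether a protein of interest to UAS sites placed upstream of a reporter gene. This allows its transcriptional repressor or activator activity to be measured independently of its own DNA-binding properties, though the record does not specify which portion of Gal4 is present or which assay was used.

The stated purpose is mammalian expression of Gal4-tagged MeCP2-G273X. The associated study examined how an AT-hook domain in MeCP2 influences the clinical course of Rett syndrome and related disorders. The construct is probably meant for comparing this disease-associated truncation with other MeCP2 variants in transfected cells.
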