>Addgene plasmid #48084 | pCMX-Gal4-hMeCP2-G273X | addgene partial sequence | sequence record 82866 | Gal4-N-term 5'-GAGTAGTAACAAAGGTCAA-3'
CCGGGGATCCGTCGACGGATGGTAGCTGGGATGTTAGGGCTCAGGGAAGAAAAGTCAGAAGACCAGGACC
TCCAGGGCCTCAAGGACAAACCCCTCAAGTTTAAAAAGGTGAAGAAAGATAAGAAAGAAGAGAAAGAGGG
CAAGCATGAGCCCGTGCAGCCATCAGCCCACCACTCTGCTGAGCCCGCAGAGGCAGGCAAAGCAGAGACA
TCAGAAGGGTCAGGCTCCGCCCCGGCTGTGCCGGAAGCTTCTGCCTCCCCCAAACAGCGGCGCTCCATCA
TCCGTGACCGGGGACCCATGTATGATGACCCCACCCTGCCTGAAGGCTGGACACGGAAGCTTAAGCAAAG
GAAATCTGGCCGCTCTGCTGGGAAGTATGATGTGTATTTGATCAATCCCCAGGGAAAAGCCTTTCGCTCT
AAAGTGGAGTTGATTGCGTACTTCGAAAAGGTAGGCGACACATCCCTGGACCCTAATGATTTTGACTTCA
CGGTAACTGGGAGAGGGAGCCCCTCCCGGCGAGAGCAGAAACCACCTAAGAAGCCCAAATCTCCCAAAGC
TCCAGGAACTGGCAGAGGCCGGGGACGCCCCAAAGGGAGCGGCACCACGAGACCCAAGGCGGCCACGTCA
GAGGGTGTGCAGGTGAAAAGGGTCCTGGAGAAAAGTCCTGGGAAGCTCCTTGTCAAGATGCCTTTTCAAA
CTTCGCCAGGGGGCAAGGCTGAGGGGGGTGGGGCCACCACATCCACCCAGGTCATGGTGATCAAACGCCC
CGGCAGGAAGCGAAAAGCTGAGGCCGACCCTCAGGCCATTCCCAAGAAACGGGGCCGAAAGCCGTAGAGT
GTGGTGGCAGCCGCTGCCGCCGAGGCCAAAAAGAAAGCCGTGAAGGAGTCTTCTATCCGATCTGTGCAG
